>Addgene plasmid #123619 | pDDGFP-Leu2d-GgKDELR2 H12A | addgene full sequence | sequence record 240532 | Addgene NGS Result
GACGAAAGGGCCTCGTGATACGCCTATTTTTATAGGTTAATGTCATGATAATAATGGTTTCTTAGTATGA
TCCAATATCAAAGGAAATGATAGCATTGAAGGATGAGACTAATCCAATTGAGGAGTGGCAGCATATAGAA
CAGCTAAAGGGTAGTGCTGAAGGAAGCATACGATACCCCGCATGGAATGGGATAATATCACAGGAGGTAC
TAGACTACCTTTCATCCTACATAAATAGACGCATATAAGTACGCATTTAAGCATAAACACGCACTATGCC
GTTCTTCTCATGTATATATATATACAGGCAACACGCAGATATAGGTGCGACGTGAACAGTGAGCTGTATG
TGCGCAGCTCGCGTTGCATTTTCGGAAGCGCTCGTTTTCGGAAACGCTTTGAAGTTCCTATTCCGAAGTT
CCTATTCTCTAGAAAGTATAGGAACTTCAGAGCGCTTTTGAAAACCAAAAGCGCTCTGAAGACGCACTTT
CAAAAAACCAAAAACGCACCGGACTGTAACGAGCTACTAAAATATTGCGAATACCGCTTCCACAAACATT
GCTCAAAAGTATCTCTTTGCTATATATCTCTGTGCTATATCCCTATATAACCTACCCATCCACCTTTCGC
TCCTTGAACTTGCATCTAAACTCGACCTCTACATTTTTTATGTTTATCTCTAGTATTACTCTTTAGACAA
AAAAATTGTAGTAAGAACTATTCATAGAGTGAATCGAAAACAATACGAAAATGTAAACATTTCCTATACG
TAGTATATAGAGACAAAATAGAAGAAACCGTTCATAATTTTCTGACCAATGAAGAATCATCAACGCTATC
ACTTTCTGTTCACAAAGTATGCGCAATCCACATCGGTATAGAATATAATCGGGGATGCCTTTATCTTGAA
AAAATGCACCCGCAGCTTCGCTAGTAATCAGTAAACGCGGGAAGTGGAGTCAGGCTTTTTTTATGGAAGA
GAAAATAGACACCAAAGTAGCCTTCTTCTAACCTTAACGGACCTACAGTGCAAAAAGTTATCAAGAGACT
GCATTATAGAGCGCACAAAGGAGAAAAAAAGTAATCTAAGATGCTTTGTTAGAAAAATAGCGCTCTCGGG
ATGCATTTTTGTAGAACAAAAAAGAAGTATAGATTCTTTGTTGGTAAAATAGCGCTCTCGCGTTGCATTT
CTGTTCTGTAAAAATGCAGCTCAGATTCTTTGTTTGAAAAATTAGCGCTCTCGCGTTGCATTTTTGTTTT
ACAAAAATGAAGCACAGATTCTTCGTTGGTAAAATAGCGCTTTCGCGTTGCATTTCTGTTCTGTAAAAAT
GCAGCTCAGATTCTTTGTTTGAAAAATTAGCGCTCTCGCGTTGCATTTTTGTTCTACAAAATGAAGCACA
GATGCTTCGTTCAGGTGGCACTTTTCGGGGAAATGTGCGCGGAACCCCTATTTGTTTATTTTTCTAAATA
CATTCAAATATGTATCCGCTCATGAGACAATAACCCTGATAAATGCTTCAATAATATTGAAAAAGGAAGA
GTATGAGTATTCAACATTTCCGTGTCGCCCTTATTCCCTTTTTTGCGGCATTTTGCCTTCCTGTTTTTGC
TCACCCAGAAACGCTGGTGAAAGTAAAAGATGCTGAAGATCAGTTGGGTGCACGAGTGGGTTACATCGAA
CTGGATCTCAACAGCGGTAAGATCCTTGAGAGTTTTCGCCCCGAAGAACGTTTTCCAATGATGAGCACTT
TTAAAGTTCTGCTATGTGGCGCGGTATTATCCCGTATTGACGCCGGGCAAGAGCAACTCGGTCGCCGCAT
ACACTATTCTCAGAATGACTTGGTTGAGTACTCACCAGTCACAGAAAAGCATCTTACGGATGGCATGACA
GTAAGAGAATTATGCAGTGCTGCCATAACCATGAGTGATAACACTGCGGCCAACTTACTTCTGACAACGA
TCGGAGGACCGAAGGAGCTAACCGCTTTTTTGCACAACATGGGGGATCATGTAACTCGCCTTGATCGTTG
GGAACCGGAGCTGAATGAAGCCATACCAAACGACGAGCGTGACACCACGATGCCTGTAGCAATGGCAACA
ACGTTGCGCAAACTATTAACTGGCGAACTACTTACTCTAGCTTCCCGGCAACAATTAATAGACTGGATGG
AGGCGGATAAAGTTGCAGGACCACTTCTGCGCTCGGCCCTTCCGGCTGGCTGGTTTATTGCTGATAAATC
TGGAGCCGGTGAGCGTGGGTCTCGCGGTATCATTGCAGCACTGGGGCCAGATGGTAAGCCCTCCCGTATC
GTAGTTATCTACACGACGGGGAGTCAGGCAACTATGGATGAACGAAATAGACAGATCGCTGAGATAGGTG
CCTCACTGATTAAGCATTGGTAACTGTCAGACCAAGTTTACTCATATATACTTTAGATTGATTTAAAACT
TCATTTTTAATTTAAAAGGATCTAGGTGAAGATCCTTTTTGATAATCTCATGACCAAAATCCCTTAACGT
GAGTTTTCGTTCCACTGAGCGTCAGACCCCGTAGAAAAGATCAAAGGATCTTCTTGAGATCCTTTTTTTC
TGCGCGTAATCTGCTGCTTGCAAACAAAAAAACCACCGCTACCAGCGGTGGTTTGTTTGCCGGATCAAGA
GCTACCAACTCTTTTTCCGAAGGTAACTGGCTTCAGCAGAGCGCAGATACCAAATACTGTTCTTCTAGTG
TAGCCGTAGTTAGGCCACCACTTCAAGAACTCTGTAGCACCGCCTACATACCTCGCTCTGCTAATCCTGT
TACCAGTGGCTGCTGCCAGTGGCGATAAGTCGTGTCTTACCGGGTTGGACTCAAGACGATAGTTACCGGA
TAAGGCGCAGCGGTCGGGCTGAACGGGGGGTTCGTGCACACAGCCCAGCTTGGAGCGAACGACCTACACC
GAACTGAGATACCTACAGCGTGAGCTATGAGAAAGCGCCACGCTTCCCGAAGGGAGAAAGGCGGACAGGT
ATCCGGTAAGCGGCAGGGTCGGAACAGGAGAGCGCACGAGGGAGCTTCCAGGGGGAAACGCCTGGTATCT
TTATAGTCCTGTCGGGTTTCGCCACCTCTGACTTGAGCGTCGATTTTTGTGATGCTCGTCAGGGGGGCGG
AGCCTATGGAAAAACGCCAGCAACGCGGCCTTTTTACGGTTCCTGGCCTTTTGCTGGCCTTTTGCTCACA
TGTTCTTTCCTGCGTTATCCCCTGATTCTGTGGATAACCGTATTACCGCCTTTGAGTGAGCTGATACCGC
TCGCCGCAGCCGAACGACCGAGCGCAGCGAGTCAGTGAGCGAGGAAGCGGAAGAGCGCCCAATACGCAAA
CCGCCTCTCCCCGCGCGTTGGCCGATTCATTAATGCAGCTGGCACGACAGGTTTCCCGACTGGAAAGCGG
GCAGTGAGCGCAACGCAATTAATGTGAGTTAGCTCACTCATTAGGCACCCCAGGCTTTACACTTTATGCT
TCCGGCTCGTATGTTGTGTGGAATTGTGAGCGGATAACAATTTCACACAGGAAACAGCTATGACCATGAT
TACGCCAAGCGCGCAATTAACCCTCACTAAAGGGAACAAAAGCTGGAGCTCTAGTACGGATTAGAAGCCG
CCGAGCGGGTGACAGCCCTCCGAAGGAAGACTCTCCTCCGTGCGTCCTCGTCTTCACCGGTCGCGTTCCT
GAAACGCAGATGTGCCTCGCGCCGCACTGCTCCGAACAATAAAGATTCTACAATACTAGCTTTTATGGTT
ATGAAGAGGAAAAATTGGCAGTAACCTGGCCCCACAAACCTTCAAATGAACGAATCAAATTAACAACCAT
AGGATGATAATGCGATTAGTTTTTTAGCCTTATTTCTGGGGTAATTAATCAGCGAAGCGATGATTTTTGA
TCTATTAACAGATATATAAATGCAAAAACTGCATAACCACTTTAACTAATACTTTCAACATTTTCGGTTT
GTATTACTTCTTATTCAAATGTAATAAAAGTATCAACAAAAAATTGTTAATATACCTCTATACTTTAACG
TCAAGGAGAAAAAACCCCGGATTCTAGAACTAGTGGATCCCCCATGAACATCTTCAGATTGACCGGTGAT
TTGTCTGCTTTGGCTGCCATTATTATCCTGTTGTTGAAGATCTGGAAGTCTAGATCTTGTGCTGGTATTT
CTGGTAAGTCTCAGTTGTTGTTTGCTTTGGTTTTCACCACCAGATACTTGGATTTGTTCACCTCCTTCAT
CAGCTTGTACAACACTTCTATGAAGCTGATCTACATTGCTTGTTCTTACGCTACCGTTTACCTGATCTAT
ATGAAGTTCAAGGCTACCTACGATGGTAACCATGATACTTTCAGAGTCGAATTCTTGATCGTTCCAGTTG
GTGGTTTGTCTTTCTTGGTTAATCACGATTTCTCCCCATTGGAAATTTTGTGGACTTTCTCCATCTACTT
GGAATCCGTTGCTATTTTGCCACAGTTGTTCATGATTTCTAAGACCGGTGAAGCTGAAACCATTACTACT
CACTACTTGTTTTTCTTGGGCTTGTATAGAGCCTTGTACTTGGTTAACTGGATTTGGAGGTATTACTTCG
AAGGTTTCTTCGATTTGATTGCTGTTGTTGCTGGTGTTGTTCAAACTGTCTTGTACTGTGATTTCTTCTA
CTTGTACGTTACCAAGGTCTTGAAGGGTAAGAAATTGTCTTTGCCAGCTGGGGAAAATTTATATTTTCAA
GGTCAATTTTCTAAAGGTGAAGAATTATTCACTGGCGTTGTCCCAATTTTGGTTGAATTAGATGGTGATG
TTAATGGTCACAAATTTTCTGTCTCCGGTGAAGGTGAAGGTGACGCTACTTACGGTAAATTGACCTTAAA
ATTTATTTGTACTACTGGTAAATTGCCAGTTCCATGGCCAACCTTAGTCACTACTTTCGGTTATGGTGTT
CAATGTTTTGCGAGATACCCAGATCATATGAAACAACATGACTTTTTCAAGTCTGCCATGCCAGAAGGTT
ATGTTCAAGAAAGAACTATTTTTTTCAAAGATGACGGTAACTACAAGACCAGAGCTGAAGTCAAGTTTGA
AGGTGATACCTTAGTTAATAGAATCGAATTAAAAGGTATTGATTTTAAAGAAGATGGTAACATTTTAGGT
CACAAATTGGAATACAACTATAACTCTCACAATGTTTACATCATGGCTGACAAACAAAAGAATGGTATCA
AAGTTAACTTCAAAATTAGACACAACATTGAAGATGGTTCTGTTCAATTAGCTGACCATTATCAACAAAA
TACTCCAATTGGTGATGGTCCAGTCTTGTTACCAGACAACCATTACTTATCCACTCAATCTGCCTTATCC
AAAGATCCAAACGAAAAGAGAGACCACATGGTCTTGTTAGAATTTGTTACTGCTGCTGGTATTACCCATG
GTATGGATGAATTGTACAAACACCACCACCATCATCATCATCATTAACTGCAGGAATTCGATATCAAGCT
TATCGATACCGTCGACCTCGAGTCATGTAATTAGTTATGTCACGCTTACATTCACGCCCTCCCCCCACAT
CCGCTCTAACCGAAAAGGAAGGAGTTAGACAACCTGAAGTCTAGGTCCCTATTTATTTTTTTATAGTTAT
GTTAGTATTAAGAACGTTATTTATATTTCAAATTTTTCTTTTTTTTCTGTACAGACGCGTGTACGCATGT
AACATTATACTGAAAACCTTGCTTGAGAAGGTTTTGGGACGCTCGAAGGCTTTAATTTGCGGCCGGTACC
CAATTCGCCCTATAGTGAGTCGTATTACGCGCGCTCACTGGCCGTCGTTTTACAACGTCGTGACTGGGAA
AACCCTGGCGTTACCCAACTTAATCGCCTTGCAGCACATCCCCCTTTCGCCAGCTGGCGTAATAGCGAAG
AGGCCCGCACCGATCGCCCTTCCCAACAGTTGCGCAGCCTGAATGGCGAATGG
[124 nt withheld, positions 6004-6127]
CGCCGGCAAATGGTCAGGTCATTGAGTGTTTTTTATTTGTTGTATTTTTTTTTTTTTAGAGAAAATCCTC
CAATATATAAATTAGGAATCATAGTTTCATGATTTTCTGTTACACCTAACTTTTTGTGTGGTGCCCTCCT
CCTTGTCAATATTAATGTTAAAGTGCAATTCTTTTTCCTTATCACGTTGAGCCATTAGTATCAATTTGCT
TACCTGTATTCCTTTACATCCTCCTTTTTCTCCTTCTTGATAAATGTATGTAGATTGCGTATATAGTTTC
GTCTACCCTATGAACATATTCCATTTTGTAATTTCGTGTCGTTTCTATTATGAATTTCATTTATAAAGTT
TATGTACAAATATCATAAAAAAAGAGAATCTTTTTAAGCAAGGATTTTCTTAACTTCTTCGGCGACAGCA
TCACCGACTTCGGTGGTACTGTTGGAACCACCTAAATCACCAGTTCTGATACCTGCATCCAAAACCTTTT
TAACTGCATCTTCAATGGCCTTACCTTCTTCAGGCAAGTTCAATGACAATTTCAACATCATTGCAGCAGA
CAAGATAGTGGCGATAGGGTTGACCTTATTCTTTGGCAAATCTGGAGCAGAACCGTGGCATGGTTCGTAC
AAACCAAATGCGGTGTTCTTGTCTGGCAAAGAGGCCAAGGACGCAGATGGCAACAAACCCAAGGAACCTG
GGATAACGGAGGCTTCATCGGAGATGATATCACCAAACATGTTGCTGGTGATTATAATACCATTTAGGTG
GGTTGGGTTCTTAACTAGGATCATGGCGGCAGAATCAATCAATTGATGTTGAACCTTCAATGTAGGGAAT
TCGTTCTTGATGGTTTCCTCCACAGTTTTTCTCCATAATCTTGAAGAGGCCAAAACATTAGCTTTATCCA
AGGACCAAATAGGCAATGGTGGCTCATGTTGTAGGGCCATGAAAGCGGCCATTCTTGTGATTCTTTGCAC
TTCTGGAACGGTGTATTGTTCACTATCCCAAGCGACACCATCACCATCGTCTTCCTTTCTCTTACCAAAG
TAAATACCTCCCACTAATTCTCTGACAACAACGAAGTCAGTACCTTTAGCAAATTGTGGCTTGATTGGAG
ATAAGTCTAAAAGAGAGTCGGATGCAAAGTTACATGGTCTTAAGTTGGCGTACAATTGAAGTTCTTTACG
GATTTTTAGTAAACCTTGTTCAGGTCTAACACTACCGGTACCCCATTTAGGACCACCCACAGCACCTAAC
AAAACGGCATCAGCCTTCTTGGAGGCTTCCAGCGCCTCATCTGGAAGTGGAACACCTGTAGCATCGATAG
CAGCACCACCAATTAAATGATTTTCGAAATCGAACTTGACATTGGAACGAACATCAGAAATAGCTTTAAG
AACCTTAATGGCTTCGGCTGTGATTTCTTGACCAACGTGGTCACCTGGCAAAACGACGATCTTCTTAGGG
GCAGACATTACAATGGTATATCCTTGAAATATATATAAAAAAAGGCGCCTTAGACCGCTCGGCCAAACAA
C
[91 nt withheld, positions 7669-7759]
A
[49 nt withheld, positions 7761-7809]
CCTTTGACGTTGGAGTCCACGTTCTTT
[37 nt withheld, positions 7837-7873]
ACCCTATCTCGGTCTATTCTTTTGATTTATAAGGGATTTTGCCGATTTCGGCCTATTGGTTAAAAAATGA
GCTGATTTAACAAAAATTTAACGCGAATTTTAACAAAATATTAACGCTTACAATTTCCTGATGCGGTATT
TTCTCCTTACGCATCTGTGCGGTATTTCACACCGCATAGGGTAATAACTGATATAATTAAATTGAAGCTC
TAATTTGTGAGTTTAGTATACATGCATTTACTTATAATACAGTTTTTTAGTTTTGCTGGCCGCATCTTCT
CAAATATGCTTCCCAGCCTGCTTTTCTGTAACGTTCACCCTCTACCTTAGCATCCCTTCCCTTTGCAAAT
AGTCCTCTTCCAACAATAATAATGTCAGATCCTGTAGAGACCACATCATCCACGGTTCTATACTGTTGAC
CCAATGCGTCTCCCTTGTCATCTAAACCCACACCGGGTGTCATAATCAACCAATCGTAACCTTCATCTCT
TCCACCCATGTCTCTTTGAGCAATAAAGCCGATAACAAAATCTTTGTCGCTCTTCGCAATGTCAACAGTA
CCCTTAGTATATTCTCCAGTAGATAGGGAGCCCTTGCATGACAATTCTGCTAACATCAAAAGGCCTCTAG
GTTCCTTTGTTACTTCTTCTGCCGCCTGCTTCAAACCGCTAACAATACCTGGGCCCACCACACCGTGTGC
ATTCGTAATGTCTGCCCATTCTGCTATTCTGTATACACCCGCAGAGTACTGCAATTTGACTGTATTACCA
ATGTCAGCAAATTTTCTGTCTTCGAAGAGTAAAAAATTGTACTTGGCGGATAATGCCTTTAGCGGCTTAA
CTGTGCCCTCCATGGAAAAATCAGTCAAGATATCCACATGTGTTTTTAGTAAACAAATTTTGGGACCTAA
TGCTTCAACTAACTCCAGTAATTCCTTGGTGGTACGAACATCCAATGAAGCACACAAGTTTGTTTGCTTT
TCGTGCATGATATTAAATAGCTTGGCAGCAACAGGACTAGGATGAGTAGCAGCACGTTCCTTATATGTAG
CTTTCGACATGATTTATCTTCGTTTCCTGCAGGTTTTTGTTCTGTGCAGTTGGGTTAAGAATACTGGGCA
ATTTCATGTTTCTTCAACACTACATATGCGTATATATACCAATCTAAGTCTGTGCTCCTTCCTTCGTTCT
TCCTTCTGTTCGGAGATTACCGAATCAAAAAAATTTCAAGGAAACCGAAATCAAAAAAAAGAATAAAAAA
AAAATGATGAATTGAAAAGGTGGTATGGTGCACTCTCAGTACAATCTGCTCTGATGCCGCATAGTTAAGC
CAGCCCCGACACCCGCCAACACCCGCTGACGCGCCCTGACGGGCTTGTCTGCTCCCGGCATCCGCTTACA
GACAAGCTGTGACCGTCTCCGGGAGCTGCATGTGTCAGAGGTTTTCACCGTCATCACCGAAACGCGCGA
Features (pLannotate 1.2.2; 26 found; start..end, strand, type, name):
     69..1411    +  rep_origin     2μ ori: yeast 2μ plasmid origin of replication
   1438..1542    +  promoter       AmpR promoter: bla
   1543..2403    +  CDS            AmpR: β-lactamase; bla; confers resistance to ampicillin, carbenicillin, and related antibiotics
   2574..3162    +  rep_origin     ori: high-copy-number ColE1/pMB1/pBR322/pUC origin of replication
   3345..3437    +  CDS            lacI (fragment): lac repressor; lacI; The lac repressor binds to the lac operator to inhibit transcription in E. coli. This inhibition can be relieved by adding lactose or isopropyl-β-D-thiogalactopyranoside (IPTG).
   3450..3471    +  protein_bind   CAP binding site: CAP binding activates transcription in the presence of cAMP. E. coli catabolite activator protein
   3486..3516    +  promoter       lac promoter: promoter for the E. coli lac operon
   3524..3540    +  protein_bind   lac operator: The lac repressor binds to the lac operator to inhibit transcription in E. coli. This inhibition can be relieved by adding lactose or isopropyl-β-D-thiogalactopyranoside (IPTG). lac repressor encoded by lacI
   3585..3603    +  promoter       T3 promoter: promoter for bacteriophage T3 RNA polymerase
   3627..4068    +  promoter       GAL1 promoter: S. cerevisiae GAL1; inducible promoter, regulated by Gal4
   4083..4103    +  misc_feature   MCS (fragment): pBluescript multiple cloning site
   4104..4739    +  CDS            KDELR2: ERD22_CHICK - Experimental evidence at protein level: Swiss-Prot protein existence level 1. Receptor for the C-terminal sequence motif K-D-E-L that is present on endoplasmic reticulum resident proteins and that mediates their recycling from the Golgi back to the endoplasmic reticulum (By similarity). Binding is pH dependent, and is optimal at pH 5-5.4 (PubMed:30846601). From Gallus gallus (Chicken).
   4770..5480    +  CDS            GFPmut3: GFPmut3 is a basic (constitutively fluorescent) green fluorescent protein published in 1996, derived from Aequorea victoria. It is reported to be a very rapidly-maturing weak dimer.
   5508..5552    +  misc_feature   MCS (fragment): pBluescript multiple cloning site
   5553..5800    +  terminator     CYC1 terminator: S. cerevisiae CYC1; transcription terminator for CYC1
   5819..5837    -  promoter       T7 promoter: promoter for bacteriophage T7 RNA polymerase
   5845..6000    +  CDS            lacZα (fragment): LacZα fragment of β-galactosidase; lacZ fragment
   6004..6134    +  rep_origin     f1 ori (fragment) (sequence partly withheld): f1 bacteriophage origin of replication; arrow indicates direction of (+) strand synthesis
   6511..7605    -  CDS            LEU2: 3-isopropylmalate dehydrogenase, required for leucine biosynthesis; S. cerevisiae LEU2; yeast auxotrophic marker
   7609..7634    -  promoter       LEU2 promoter (fragment): S. cerevisiae LEU2
   7668..7999    +  rep_origin     f1 ori (fragment) (sequence partly withheld): f1 bacteriophage origin of replication; arrow indicates direction of (+) strand synthesis
   8000..8051    -  misc_feature   bom (fragment): basis of mobility region from pBR322
   8130..8933    -  CDS            URA3: orotidine-5'-phosphate decarboxylase, required for uracil biosynthesis; S. cerevisiae URA3; yeast auxotrophic marker, counterselectable with 5-fluoroorotic acid (5-FOA)
   8934..9149    -  promoter       URA3 promoter: S. cerevisiae URA3
   9157..9206    -  misc_feature   bom (fragment): basis of mobility region from pBR322
   9308..1       -  CDS            rop (fragment) (across the origin): Rop protein, which maintains plasmids at low copy number; rop
