[The description below was written by a language model from this plasmid's Addgene catalogue record and pLannotate feature annotations shown in this document.]
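Description:
pDDGFP-Leu2d-GgKDELR2 H12A is a 9.3 kb episomal yeast expression plasmid built on the pDDGFP-Leu2d backbone, a shuttle vector for producing GFP-tagged proteins in Saccharomyces cerevisiae. In E. coli it is maintained at high copy through a ColE1/pUC-type origin and selected with ampicillin via the bla gene. In yeast it replicates from the 2μ origin and carries two auxotrophic markers, URA3 with its own promoter and LEU2. Only a short fragment of the LEU2 promoter is annotated, consistent with the "Leu2d" name. Such a promoter-crippled allele is generally used to drive plasmid copy number up under leucine-free selection, while uracil dropout provides routine selection. Remnants of a pBluescript-type scaffold (lac promoter/operator, lacZα and f1 ori fragments, T3 and T7 promoters) are also present but have no stated role in the expression design.

The payload is chicken (Gallus gallus) KDELR2, the KDEL receptor that retrieves ER-resident proteins from the Golgi, carrying a His12Ala substitution. The coding sequence was inserted by ligation-independent cloning downstream of the galactose-inducible, Gal4-regulated GAL1 promoter and is terminated by the CYC1 terminator. It is fused in frame at its C terminus to a backbone-encoded TEV protease site, GFP (annotated as GFPmut3) and a His tag. The GFP reports expression level and behaviour of the fusion, the His tag permits affinity purification, and the TEV site allows removal of the tag. The TEV and His elements come from the catalogue entry and are not individually annotated in the feature table. The plasmid was deposited with a structural study of pH-dependent KDEL receptor function, where this construct would provide the His12 mutant for comparison with the wild type.
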