Addgene plasmid #123619: pDDGFP-Leu2d-GgKDELR2 H12A
Purpose: Expresses GgKDELR2 with His12Ala mutation in S. cerevisiae cells using Galactose induction, -URA and -Leu selection
Depositing lab: Simon Newstead. Depositing organization: University of Oxford. Publication: Structural basis for pH-dependent retrieval of ER proteins from the Golgi by the KDEL receptor. Brauer P, Parker JL, Gerondopoulos A, Zimmermann I, Seeger MA, Barr FA, Newstead S. Science. 2019 Mar 8;363(6431):1103-1107. doi: 10.1126/science.aaw2859. PubMed 30846601.
Backbone
  Vector backbone: pDDGFP-Leu2d
  Backbone manufacturer: Plasmid #58352
  Vector type: Yeast Expression
Growth in bacteria
  Bacterial resistance: Ampicillin, 100 μg/mL
  Growth temperature: 37°C
  Growth strain: DH5alpha
  Copy number: High Copy
Gene/Insert
  Gene/Insert name: KDELR2
  Species: G. gallus (chicken)
  Insert size (bp): 696
  Mutation: His12Ala
  Entrez Gene: KDELR2
  Tag / fusion protein: TEV-GFP-His (C terminal on backbone)
  Cloning method: Ligation Independent Cloning
Terms and licenses: Academic/Nonprofit Terms; Industry Terms: Not Available to Industry
How to cite: pDDGFP-Leu2d-GgKDELR2 H12A was a gift from Simon Newstead (Addgene plasmid # 123619 ; http://n2t.net/addgene:123619 ; RRID:Addgene_123619)
